>Addgene plasmid #163054 | pMOS030: ratiometric pHluorin (endoplasmic reticulum) | addgene full sequence | sequence record 325071 | Addgene NGS Result
GGGTCTCTCTGGTTAGACCAGATCTGAGCCTGGGAGCTCTCTGGCTAACTAGGGAACCCACTGCTTAAGC
CTCAATAAAGCTTGCCTTGAGTGCTTCAAGTAGTGTGTGCCCGTCTGTTGTGTGACTCTGGTAACTAGAG
ATCCCTCAGACCCTTTTAGTCAGTGTGGAAAATCTCTAGCAGTGGCGCCCGAACAGGGACTTGAAAGCGA
AAGGGAAACCAGAGGAGCTCTCTCGACGCAGGACTCGGCTTGCTGAAGCGCGCACGGCAAGAGGCGAGGG
GCGGCGACTGGTGAGTACGCCAAAAATTTTGACTAGCGGAGGCTAGAAGGAGAGAGATGGGTGCGAGAGC
GTCAGTATTAAGCGGGGGAGAATTAGATCGCGATGGGAAAAAATTCGGTTAAGGCCAGGGGGAAAGAAAA
AATATAAATTAAAACATATAGTATGGGCAAGCAGGGAGCTAGAACGATTCGCAGTTAATCCTGGCCTGTT
AGAAACATCAGAAGGCTGTAGACAAATACTGGGACAGCTACAACCATCCCTTCAGACAGGATCAGAAGAA
CTTAGATCATTATATAATACAGTAGCAACCCTCTATTGTGTGCATCAAAGGATAGAGATAAAAGACACCA
AGGAAGCTTTAGACAAGATAGAGGAAGAGCAAAACAAAAGTAAGACCACCGCACAGCAAGCGGCCGCTGA
TCTTCAGACCTGGAGGAGGAGATATGAGGGACAATTGGAGAAGTGAATTATATAAATATAAAGTAGTAAA
AATTGAACCATTAGGAGTAGCACCCACCAAGGCAAAGAGAAGAGTGGTGCAGAGAGAAAAAAGAGCAGTG
GGAATAGGAGCTTTGTTCCTTGGGTTCTTGGGAGCAGCAGGAAGCACTATGGGCGCAGCGTCAATGACGC
TGACGGTACAGGCCAGACAATTATTGTCTGGTATAGTGCAGCAGCAGAACAATTTGCTGAGGGCTATTGA
GGCGCAACAGCATCTGTTGCAACTCACAGTCTGGGGCATCAAGCAGCTCCAGGCAAGAATCCTGGCTGTG
GAAAGATACCTAAAGGATCAACAGCTCCTGGGGATTTGGGGTTGCTCTGGAAAACTCATTTGCACCACTG
CTGTGCCTTGGAATGCTAGTTGGAGTAATAAATCTCTGGAACAGATTTGGAATCACACGACCTGGATGGA
GTGGGACAGAGAAATTAACAATTACACAAGCTTAATACACTCCTTAATTGAAGAATCGCAAAACCAGCAA
GAAAAGAATGAACAAGAATTATTGGAATTAGATAAATGGGCAAGTTTGTGGAATTGGTTTAACATAACAA
ATTGGCTGTGGTATATAAAATTATTCATAATGATAGTAGGAGGCTTGGTAGGTTTAAGAATAGTTTTTGC
TGTACTTTCTATAGTGAATAGAGTTAGGCAGGGATATTCACCATTATCGTTTCAGACCCACCTCCCAACC
CCGAGGGGACCCTTGCGCCTTTTCCAAGGCAGCCCTGGGTTTGCGCAGGGACGCGGCTGCTCTGGGCGTG
GTTCCGGGAAACGCAGCGGCGCCGACCCTGGGTCTCGCACATTCTTCACGTCCGTTCGCAGCGTCACCCG
GATCTTCGCCGCTACCCTTGTGGGCCCCCCGGCGACGCTTCCTGCTCCGCCCCTAAGTCGGGAAGGTTCC
TTGCGGTTCGCGGCGTGCCGGACGTGACAAACGGAAGCCGCACGTCTCACTAGTACCCTCGCAGACGGAC
AGCGCCAGGGAGCAATGGCAGCGCGCCGACCGCGATGGGCTGTGGCCAATAGCGGCTGCTCAGCAGGGCG
CGCCGAGAGCAGCGGCCGGGAAGGGGCGGTGCGGGAGGCGGGGTGTGGGGCGGTAGTGTGGGCCCTGTTC
CTGCCCGCGCGGTGTTCCGCATTCTGCAAGCCTCCGGAGCGCACGTCGGCAGTCGGCTCCCTCGTTGACC
GAATCACCGACCTCTCTCCCCAGGGGGTACCACCATGGCCAAGCCTTTGTCTCAAGAAGAATCCACCCTC
ATTGAAAGAGCAACGGCTACAATCAACAGCATCCCCATCTCTGAAGACTACAGCGTCGCCAGCGCAGCTC
TCTCTAGCGACGGCCGCATCTTCACTGGTGTCAATGTATATCATTTTACTGGGGGACCTTGTGCAGAACT
CGTGGTGCTGGGCACTGCTGCTGCTGCGGCAGCTGGCAACCTGACTTGTATCGTCGCGATCGGAAATGAG
AACAGGGGCATCTTGAGCCCCTGCGGACGGTGCCGACAGGTGCTTCTCGATCTGCATCCTGGGATCAAAG
CCATAGTGAAGGACAGTGATGGACAGCCGACGGCAGTTGGGATTCGTGAATTGCTGCCCTCTGGTTATGT
GTGGGAGGGCCTGCAGCTGCAGTAGTAAGAATTCTAGATCTTGAGACAAATGGCAGTATTCATCCACAAT
TTTAAAAGAAAAGGGGGGATTGGGGGGTACAGTGCAGGGGAAAGAATAGTAGACATAATAGCAACAGACA
TACAAACTAAAGAATTACAAAAACAAATTACAAAAATTCAAAATTTTCGGGTTTATTACAGGGACAGCAG
AGATCCACTTTGGCGCCGGCTCGAGGGGGCCCGGGGTTATTAATAGTAATCAATTACGGGGTCATTAGTT
CATAGCCCATATATGGAGTTCCGCGTTACATAACTTACGGTAAATGGCCCGCCTGGCTGACCGCCCAACG
ACCCCCGCCCATTGACGTCAATAATGACGTATGTTCCCATAGTAACGCCAATAGGGACTTTCCATTGACG
TCAATGGGTGGAGTATTTACGGTAAACTGCCCACTTGGCAGTACATCAAGTGTATCATATGCCAAGTACG
CCCCCTATTGACGTCAATGACGGTAAATGGCCCGCCTGGCATTATGCCCAGTACATGACCTTATGGGACT
TTCCTACTTGGCAGTACATCTACGTATTAGTCATCGCTATTACCATGGTGATGCGGTTTTGGCAGTACAT
CAATGGGCGTGGATAGCGGTTTGACTCACGGGGATTTCCAAGTCTCCACCCCATTGACGTCAATGGGAGT
TTGTTTTGGCACCAAAATCAACGGGACTTTCCAAAATGTCGTAACAACTCCGCCCCATTGACGCAAATGG
GCGGTAGGCGTGTACGGTGGGAGGTCTATATAAGCAGAGCTCTCTGGCTAACTGTCGGGATCAACAAGTT
TGTACAAAAAAGCAGGCTACCATGCTGCTATCCGTGCCGTTGCTGCTCGGCCTCCTCGGCCTGGCCGCTG
CAATGAGTAAAGGAGAAGAACTTTTCACTGGAGTTGTCCCAATTCTTGTTGAATTAGATGGTGATGTTAA
TGGGCACAAATTTTCTGTCAGTGGAGAGGGTGAAGGTGATGCAACATACGGAAAACTTACCCTTAAATTT
ATTTGCACTACTGGAAAACTACCTGTTCCATGGCCAACACTTGTCACTACTTTCTCTTATGGTGTTCAAT
GCTTTTCAAGATACCCAGATCATATGAAACGGCATGACTTTTTCAAGAGTGCCATGCCCGAAGGTTATGT
ACAGGAAAGAACTATATTTTTCAAAGATGACGGGAACTACAAGACACGTGCTGAAGTCAAGTTTGAAGGT
GATACCCTTGTTAATAGAATCGAGTTAAAAGGTATTGATTTTAAAGATGATGGAAACATTCTTGGACACA
AATTGGAATACAACTATAACGAGCACTTGGTGTACATCATGGCAGACAAACAAAAGAATGGTACCAAAGC
TATCTTTCAAGTTCACCACAACATTGAAGATGGAGGCGTTCAACTAGCAGACCATTATCAACAAAATACT
CCAATTGGCGATGGCCCTGTCCTTTTACCAGACAACCATTACCTGCACACACAATCTGCCCTTTCGAAAG
ATCCCAACGAAAAGAGAGACCACATGGTCCTTCTTGAGTTTGTAACAGCTGCTGGGATTACACATGGCAT
GGATGAACTATACAAAAAGGACGAGCTGTAAACCCAGCTTTCTTGTACAAAGTGGTTGGTAAGCCTATCC
CTAACCCTCTCCTCGGTCTCGATTCTACGTAGTAATGAGCTAGCGCTAACCGGTGGCGCGTTAAGTCGAC
AATCAACCTCTGGATTACAAAATTTGTGAAAGATTGACTGGTATTCTTAACTATGTTGCTCCTTTTACGC
TATGTGGATACGCTGCTTTAATGCCTTTGTATCATGCTATTGCTTCCCGTATGGCTTTCATTTTCTCCTC
CTTGTATAAATCCTGGTTGCTGTCTCTTTATGAGGAGTTGTGGCCCGTTGTCAGGCAACGTGGCGTGGTG
TGCACTGTGTTTGCTGACGCAACCCCCACTGGTTGGGGCATTGCCACCACCTGTCAGCTCCTTTCCGGGA
CTTTCGCTTTCCCCCTCCCTATTGCCACGGCGGAACTCATCGCCGCCTGCCTTGCCCGCTGCTGGACAGG
GGCTCGGCTGTTGGGCACTGACAATTCCGTGGTGTTGTCGGGGAAATCATCGTCCTTTCCTTGGCTGCTC
GCCTGTGTTGCCACCTGGATTCTGCGCGGGACGTCCTTCTGCTACGTCCCTTCGGCCCTCAATCCAGCGG
ACCTTCCTTCCCGCGGCCTGCTGCCGGCTCTGCGGCCTCTTCCGCGTCTTCGCCTTCGCCCTCAGACGAG
TCGGATCTCCCTTTGGGCCGCCTCCCCGCGTCGACTTTAAGACCAATGACTTACAAGGCAGCTGTAGATC
TTAGCCACTTTTTAAAAGAAAAGGGGGGACTGGAAGGGCTAATTCACTCCCAACGAAGACAAGATCTGCT
TTTTGCTTGTACTGGGTCTCTCTGGTTAGACCAGATCTGAGCCTGGGAGCTCTCTGGCTAACTAGGGAAC
CCACTGCTTAAGCCTCAATAAAGCTTGCCTTGAGTGCTTCAAGTAGTGTGTGCCCGTCTGTTGTGTGACT
CTGGTAACTAGAGATCCCTCAGACCCTTTTAGTCAGTGTGGAAAATCTCTAGCAGTACGTATAGTAGTTC
ATGTCATCTTATTATTCAGTATTTATAACTTGCAAAGAAATGAATATCAGAGAGTGAGAGGAACTTGTTT
ATTGCAGCTTATAATGGTTACAAATAAAGCAATAGCATCACAAATTTCACAAATAAAGCATTTTTTTCAC
TGCATTCTAGTTGTGGTTTGTCCAAACTCATCAATGTATCTTATCATGTCTGGCTCTAGCTATCCCGCCC
CTAACTCCGCCCATCCCGCCCCTAACTCCGCCCAGTTCCGCCCATTCTCCGCCCCATGGCTGACTAATTT
TTTTTATTTATGCAGAGGCCGAGGCCGCCTCGGCCTCTGAGCTATTCCAGAAGTAGTGAGGAGGCTTTTT
TGGAGGCCTAGGGACGTACCCAATTCGCCCTATAGTGAGTCGTATTACGCGCGCTCACTGGCCGTCGTTT
TACAACGTCGTGACTGGGAAAACCCTGGCGTTACCCAACTTAATCGCCTTGCAGCACATCCCCCTTTCGC
CAGCTGGCGTAATAGCGAAGAGGCCCGCACCGATCGCCCTTCCCAACAGTTGCGCAGCCTGAATGGCGAA
TGGG
[124 nt withheld, positions 5605-5728]
C
[91 nt withheld, positions 5730-5820]
A
[49 nt withheld, positions 5822-5870]
CCTTTGACGTTGGAGTCCACGTTCTTT
[37 nt withheld, positions 5898-5934]
ACCCTATCTCGGTCTATTCTTTTGATTTATAAGGGATTTTGCCGATTTCGGCCTATTGGTTAAAAAATGA
GCTGATTTAACAAAAATTTAACGCGAATTTTAACAAAATATTAACGCTTACAATTTAGGTGGCACTTTTC
GGGGAAATGTGCGCGGAACCCCTATTTGTTTATTTTTCTAAATACATTCAAATATGTATCCGCTCATGAG
ACAATAACCCTGATAAATGCTTCAATAATATTGAAAAAGGAAGAGTATGAGTATTCAACATTTCCGTGTC
GCCCTTATTCCCTTTTTTGCGGCATTTTGCCTTCCTGTTTTTGCTCACCCAGAAACGCTGGTGAAAGTAA
AAGATGCTGAAGATCAGTTGGGTGCACGAGTGGGTTACATCGAACTGGATCTCAACAGCGGTAAGATCCT
TGAGAGTTTTCGCCCCGAAGAACGTTTTCCAATGATGAGCACTTTTAAAGTTCTGCTATGTGGCGCGGTA
TTATCCCGTATTGACGCCGGGCAAGAGCAACTCGGTCGCCGCATACACTATTCTCAGAATGACTTGGTTG
AGTACTCACCAGTCACAGAAAAGCATCTTACGGATGGCATGACAGTAAGAGAATTATGCAGTGCTGCCAT
AACCATGAGTGATAACACTGCGGCCAACTTACTTCTGACAACGATCGGAGGACCGAAGGAGCTAACCGCT
TTTTTGCACAACATGGGGGATCATGTAACTCGCCTTGATCGTTGGGAACCGGAGCTGAATGAAGCCATAC
CAAACGACGAGCGTGACACCACGATGCCTGTAGCAATGGCAACAACGTTGCGCAAACTATTAACTGGCGA
ACTACTTACTCTAGCTTCCCGGCAACAATTAATAGACTGGATGGAGGCGGATAAAGTTGCAGGACCACTT
CTGCGCTCGGCCCTTCCGGCTGGCTGGTTTATTGCTGATAAATCTGGAGCCGGTGAGCGTGGGTCTCGCG
GTATCATTGCAGCACTGGGGCCAGATGGTAAGCCCTCCCGTATCGTAGTTATCTACACGACGGGGAGTCA
GGCAACTATGGATGAACGAAATAGACAGATCGCTGAGATAGGTGCCTCACTGATTAAGCATTGGTAACTG
TCAGACCAAGTTTACTCATATATACTTTAGATTGATTTAAAACTTCATTTTTAATTTAAAAGGATCTAGG
TGAAGATCCTTTTTGATAATCTCATGACCAAAATCCCTTAACGTGAGTTTTCGTTCCACTGAGCGTCAGA
CCCCGTAGAAAAGATCAAAGGATCTTCTTGAGATCCTTTTTTTCTGCGCGTAATCTGCTGCTTGCAAACA
AAAAAACCACCGCTACCAGCGGTGGTTTGTTTGCCGGATCAAGAGCTACCAACTCTTTTTCCGAAGGTAA
CTGGCTTCAGCAGAGCGCAGATACCAAATACTGTTCTTCTAGTGTAGCCGTAGTTAGGCCACCACTTCAA
GAACTCTGTAGCACCGCCTACATACCTCGCTCTGCTAATCCTGTTACCAGTGGCTGCTGCCAGTGGCGAT
AAGTCGTGTCTTACCGGGTTGGACTCAAGACGATAGTTACCGGATAAGGCGCAGCGGTCGGGCTGAACGG
GGGGTTCGTGCACACAGCCCAGCTTGGAGCGAACGACCTACACCGAACTGAGATACCTACAGCGTGAGCT
ATGAGAAAGCGCCACGCTTCCCGAAGGGAGAAAGGCGGACAGGTATCCGGTAAGCGGCAGGGTCGGAACA
GGAGAGCGCACGAGGGAGCTTCCAGGGGGAAACGCCTGGTATCTTTATAGTCCTGTCGGGTTTCGCCACC
TCTGACTTGAGCGTCGATTTTTGTGATGCTCGTCAGGGGGGCGGAGCCTATGGAAAAACGCCAGCAACGC
GGCCTTTTTACGGTTCCTGGCCTTTTGCTGGCCTTTTGCTCACATGTTCTTTCCTGCGTTATCCCCTGAT
TCTGTGGATAACCGTATTACCGCCTTTGAGTGAGCTGATACCGCTCGCCGCAGCCGAACGACCGAGCGCA
GCGAGTCAGTGAGCGAGGAAGCGGAAGAGCGCCCAATACGCAAACCGCCTCTCCCCGCGCGTTGGCCGAT
TCATTAATGCAGCTGGCACGACAGGTTTCCCGACTGGAAAGCGGGCAGTGAGCGCAACGCAATTAATGTG
AGTTAGCTCACTCATTAGGCACCCCAGGCTTTACACTTTATGCTTCCGGCTCGTATGTTGTGTGGAATTG
TGAGCGGATAACAATTTCACACAGGAAACAGCTATGACCATGATTACGCCAAGCGCGCAATTAACCCTCA
CTAAAGGGAACAAAAGCTGGAGCTGCAAGCTTAATGTAGTCTTATGCAATACTCTTGTAGTCTTGCAACA
TGGTAACGATGAGTTAGCAACATGCCTTACAAGGAGAGAAAAAGCACCGTGCATGCCGATTGGTGGAAGT
AAGGTGGTACGATCGTGCCTTATTAGGAAGGCAACAGACGGGTCTGACATGGATTGGACGAACCACTGAA
TTGCCGCATTGCAGAGATATTGTATTTAAGTGCCTAGCTCGATACATAAAC
Features (pLannotate 1.2.2; 31 found; start..end, strand, type, name):
      1..181     +  LTR            5' LTR (truncated): truncated 5' long terminal repeat (LTR) from HIV-1
    228..353     +  misc_feature   HIV-1 Ψ: packaging signal of human immunodeficiency virus type 1
    337..700     +  CDS            HIV-1 gag (fragment): gag protein from human immunodeficiency virus 1; gag
    846..1079    +  misc_feature   RRE: The Rev response element (RRE) of HIV-1 allows for Rev-dependent mRNA export from the nucleus to the cytoplasm.
   1456..1482    +  CDS            Rev (fragment): human immunodeficiency virus 1 (HIV-1) Rev protein; rev; enhances nuclear export of unspliced and incompletely spliced viral mRNAs
   1483..1983    +  promoter       hPGK promoter: human phosphoglycerate kinase 1 promoter
   1995..2390    +  CDS            BSD: blasticidin S deaminase; Aspergillus terreus BSD; confers resistance to blasticidin
   2450..2567    +  misc_feature   cPPT/CTS: central polypurine tract and central termination sequence of HIV-1
   2684..2987    +  enhancer       CMV enhancer: human cytomegalovirus immediate early enhancer
   2988..3191    +  promoter       CMV promoter: human cytomegalovirus (CMV) immediate early promoter
   3214..3238    +  protein_bind   attB1: mutant version of attB; recombination site for the Gateway® BP reaction BP Clonase™
   3293..4006    +  CDS            ratiometric pHluorin: pH-sensitive mutant of green fluorescent protein (Miesenböck et al., 1998) responds to a drop in pH with a reversible decrease in excitation at 395 nm and a corresponding increase in excitation at 475 nm
   4022..4046    -  protein_bind   attB2: mutant version of attB; recombination site for the Gateway® BP reaction BP Clonase™
   4048..4089    +  CDS            V5 tag: epitope tag from simian virus 5
   4131..4719    +  misc_feature   WPRE: woodchuck hepatitis virus posttranscriptional regulatory element
   4770..4789    +  misc_feature   cPPT/CTS (fragment): central polypurine tract and central termination sequence of HIV-1
   4791..5024    +  LTR            3' LTR (ΔU3): self-inactivating 3' long terminal repeat (LTR) from HIV-1
   5102..5223    +  polyA_signal   SV40 poly(A) signal: SV40 polyadenylation signal
   5263..5398    +  rep_origin     SV40 ori: SV40 origin of replication
   5419..5437    -  promoter       T7 promoter: promoter for bacteriophage T7 RNA polymerase
   5445..5600    +  CDS            lacZα (fragment): LacZα fragment of β-galactosidase; lacZ fragment
   5605..6033    +  rep_origin     f1 ori (sequence partly withheld): f1 bacteriophage origin of replication; arrow indicates direction of (+) strand synthesis
   6086..6190    +  promoter       AmpR promoter: bla
   6191..7051    +  CDS            AmpR: β-lactamase; bla; confers resistance to ampicillin, carbenicillin, and related antibiotics
   7222..7810    +  rep_origin     ori: high-copy-number ColE1/pMB1/pBR322/pUC origin of replication
   7993..8085    +  CDS            lacI (fragment): lac repressor; lacI; The lac repressor binds to the lac operator to inhibit transcription in E. coli. This inhibition can be relieved by adding lactose or isopropyl-β-D-thiogalactopyranoside (IPTG).
   8098..8119    +  protein_bind   CAP binding site: CAP binding activates transcription in the presence of cAMP. E. coli catabolite activator protein
   8134..8164    +  promoter       lac promoter: promoter for the E. coli lac operon
   8172..8188    +  protein_bind   lac operator: The lac repressor binds to the lac operator to inhibit transcription in E. coli. This inhibition can be relieved by adding lactose or isopropyl-β-D-thiogalactopyranoside (IPTG). lac repressor encoded by lacI
   8233..8251    +  promoter       T3 promoter: promoter for bacteriophage T3 RNA polymerase
   8279..8505    +  promoter       RSV promoter: Rous sarcoma virus enhancer/promoter
