[The description below was written by a language model from this plasmid's Addgene catalogue record and pLannotate feature annotations shown in this document.]
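Description:
pMOS030 is a third-generation-style, self-inactivating HIV-1 lentiviral expression plasmid built on the pLX304 Gateway destination backbone, designed to deliver an endoplasmic reticulum-directed version of the pH sensor ratiometric pHluorin into mammalian cells. In bacteria it is maintained through a high-copy ColE1/pUC-type origin and selected with ampicillin via β-lactamase. An f1 origin, an SV40 origin and remnants of a lac/T3/T7 cloning region are also carried in the backbone. The viral portion comprises an RSV promoter driving a truncated 5' LTR, the Ψ packaging signal with a gag fragment, the Rev response element, a cPPT/CTS, WPRE and a ΔU3 3' LTR followed by an SV40 polyadenylation signal, so that genomic RNA can be packaged when helper functions are supplied in trans and the integrated provirus lacks LTR promoter activity.

Two expression units sit within the viral genome. A human PGK promoter drives blasticidin S deaminase, allowing blasticidin selection of transduced cells. Downstream, the CMV enhancer/promoter drives the insert, which is flanked by attB1 and attB2 sites left by Gateway recombination. The annotated pHluorin coding sequence is somewhat shorter than the stated insert, and the unannotated flanking sequence may hold the ER-targeting or retention elements, though the record does not describe them. A V5 tag lies after attB2, but whether it is translated in frame with the sensor is not stated. Ratiometric pHluorin is a GFP mutant whose excitation shifts from 395 nm toward 475 nm as pH falls, which permits ratiometric pH measurement. The construct belongs to a collection of sensors used for multiplexed optical recording of cellular physiology. The sequenced record is shorter than the listed backbone size, consistent with replacement of the Gateway cassette by the insert.
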