Addgene plasmid #163054: pMOS030: ratiometric pHluorin (endoplasmic reticulum)
Purpose: ratiometric pHluorin (endoplasmic reticulum)
Depositing lab: Adam Cohen. Depositing organization: Harvard University. Publication: Multiplexed Optical Sensors in Arrayed Islands of Cells for multimodal recordings of cellular physiology. Werley CA, Boccardo S, Rigamonti A, Hansson EM, Cohen AE. Nat Commun. 2020 Aug 4;11(1):3881. doi: 10.1038/s41467-020-17607-5. PubMed 32753572.
Backbone
  Vector backbone: pLX304
  Backbone size w/o insert (bp): 9377
  Vector type: Mammalian Expression, Lentiviral
  Selectable markers: Blasticidin
Growth in bacteria
  Bacterial resistance: Ampicillin, 100 μg/mL
  Growth temperature: 30°C
  Growth strain: NEB Stable
  Copy number: High Copy
Gene/Insert
  Gene/Insert name: ratiometric pHluorin
  Species: Synthetic
  Insert size (bp): 780
  Promoter: CMV
  Cloning method: Gateway Cloning
  Sequencing primers: 5′ CMV-F; 3′ WPRE-R
Resource information
  A portion of this plasmid was derived from a plasmid made by: Gero Miesenboeck
Terms and licenses: Academic/Nonprofit Terms; Industry Terms: Not Available to Industry
Depositor comments: Please see PMID: 9671304 for original reporter gene characterization.
How to cite: pMOS030: ratiometric pHluorin (endoplasmic reticulum) was a gift from Adam Cohen (Addgene plasmid # 163054 ; http://n2t.net/addgene:163054 ; RRID:Addgene_163054)
