>Addgene plasmid #163054 | pMOS030: ratiometric pHluorin (endoplasmic reticulum) | depositor partial sequence | sequence record 315844 | CalreticulinTS-ratiometric pHluorin-KDEL
ATGCTGCTATCCGTGCCGTTGCTGCTCGGCCTCCTCGGCCTGGCCGCTGCAATGAGTAAAGGAGAAGAAC
TTTTCACTGGAGTTGTCCCAATTCTTGTTGAATTAGATGGTGATGTTAATGGGCACAAATTTTCTGTCAG
TGGAGAGGGTGAAGGTGATGCAACATACGGAAAACTTACCCTTAAATTTATTTGCACTACTGGAAAACTA
CCTGTTCCATGGCCAACACTTGTCACTACTTTCTCTTATGGTGTTCAATGCTTTTCAAGATACCCAGATC
ATATGAAACGGCATGACTTTTTCAAGAGTGCCATGCCCGAAGGTTATGTACAGGAAAGAACTATATTTTT
CAAAGATGACGGGAACTACAAGACACGTGCTGAAGTCAAGTTTGAAGGTGATACCCTTGTTAATAGAATC
GAGTTAAAAGGTATTGATTTTAAAGATGATGGAAACATTCTTGGACACAAATTGGAATACAACTATAACG
AGCACTTGGTGTACATCATGGCAGACAAACAAAAGAATGGTACCAAAGCTATCTTTCAAGTTCACCACAA
CATTGAAGATGGAGGCGTTCAACTAGCAGACCATTATCAACAAAATACTCCAATTGGCGATGGCCCTGTC
CTTTTACCAGACAACCATTACCTGCACACACAATCTGCCCTTTCGAAAGATCCCAACGAAAAGAGAGACC
ACATGGTCCTTCTTGAGTTTGTAACAGCTGCTGGGATTACACATGGCATGGATGAACTATACAAAAAGGA
CGAGCTGTAA
